>Addgene plasmid #198651 | pEM.P06L | addgene full sequence | sequence record 393183 | Addgene NGS Result
GACCCTGTCAGACCAAGTTTACTCATATATACTTTAGATTGATTTAAAACTTCATTTTTAATTTAAAAGG
ATCTAGGTGAAGATCCTTTTTGATAATCTCATGAACAATAAAACTGTCTGCTTACATAAACAGTAATACA
AGGGGTGTTATGAGCCATATTCAACGGGAAACGTCTTGCTCTAGGCCGCGATTAAATTCCAACATGGATG
CTGATTTATATGGGTATAAATGGGCTCGCGATAATGTCGGGCAATCAGGTGCGACAATCTATCGATTGTA
TGGGAAGCCCGATGCGCCAGAGTTGTTTCTGAAACATGGCAAAGGTAGCGTTGCCAATGATGTTACAGAT
GAGATGGTCAGACTAAACTGGCTGACGGAATTTATGCCTCTTCCGACCATCAAGCATTTTATCCGTACTC
CTGATGATGCATGGTTACTCACCACTGCGATCCCCGGGAAAACAGCATTCCAGGTATTAGAAGAATATCC
TGATTCAGGTGAAAATATTGTTGATGCGCTGGCAGTGTTCCTGCGCCGGTTGCATTCGATTCCTGTTTGT
AATTGTCCTTTTAACAGCGATCGCGTATTTCGACTCGCTCAGGCGCAATCACGAATGAATAACGGTTTGG
TTGATGCGAGTGATTTTGATGACGAGCGTAATGGCTGGCCTGTTGAACAAGTCTGGAAAGAAATGCATAA
ACTTTTGCCATTCTCACCGGATTCAGTCGTCACTCATGGTGATTTCTCACTTGATAACCTTATTTTTGAC
GAGGGGAAATTAATAGGTTGTATTGATGTTGGACGAGTCGGAATCGCAGACCGATACCAGGATCTTGCCA
TCCTATGGAACTGCCTCGGTGAGTTTTCTCCTTCATTACAGAAACGGCTTTTTCAAAAATATGGTATTGA
TAATCCTGATATGAATAAATTGCAGTTTCATTTGATGCTCGATGAGTTTTTCTAAGAATTAATTCATGAC
CAAAATCCCTTAACGTGAGTTTTCGTTCCACTGAGCGTCAGACCCCGTAGAAAAGATCAAAGGATCTTCT
TGAGATCCTTTTTTTCTGCGCGTAATCTGCTGCTTGCAAACAAAAAAACCACCGCTACCAGCGGTGGTTT
GTTTGCCGGATCAAGAGCTACCAACTCTTTTTCCGAAGGTAACTGGCTTCAGCAGAGCGCAGATACCAAA
TACTGTTCTTCTAGTGTAGCCGTAGTTAGGCCACCACTTCAAGAACTCTGTAGCACCGCCTACATACCTC
GCTCTGCTAATCCTGTTACCAGTGGCTGCTGCCAGTGGCGATAAGTCGTGTCTTACCGGGTTGGACTCAA
GACGATAGTTACCGGATAAGGCGCAGCGGTCGGGCTGAACGGGGGGTTCGTGCACACAGCCCAGCTTGGA
GCGAACGACCTACACCGAACTGAGATACCTACAGCGTGAGCTATGAGAAAGCGCCACGCTTCCCGAAGGG
AGAAAGGCGGACAGGTATCCGGTAAGCGGCAGGGTCGGAACAGGAGAGCGCACGAGGGAGCTTCCAGGGG
GAAACGCCTGGTATCTTTATAGTCCTGTCGGGTTTCGCCACCTCTGACTTGAGCGTCGATTTTTGTGATG
CTCGTCAGGGGGGCGGAGCCTATGGAAAAACGCCAGCAACGCGGCCTTTTTACGGTTCCTGGCCTTTTGC
TGGCCTTTTGCTCACATGTTCTTTCCTGCGTTATCCCCTGATTCTGTGGATAACCGTATTACCGCCTTTG
AGTGAGCTGATACCGCTCGCCGCAGCCGAACGACCGAGCGCAGCGAGTCAGTGAGCGAGGAAGCGGAAGA
GCGCCCAATACGCAAACCGCCTCTCCCCGCGCGTTGGCCGATTCTGGTCTCCGAGCTGGCACAAATGTGG
TTTCCTTTCTTATTGCTGTATCCAACTTTTGTGAAGCTACAGGTGCGACAAACATAAAAAAGTTCTTGCC
GTTAAGAAGCTGAAGTTGCTTCTCGCTATACCAGAGGGGATTATTGTCGGGAGTCATGATGCGACATTTA
CCCGGTTGAGTAAGGAAGGGGTGGAGGAATCAGAAGAGAGATAAACAAACATACACGTCAAAACAGTATA
GTTCAAGTAACACATATAGACATGTACACGCGCGATTACGTGTGTACGTGCACATGTTAATGTTATATAC
ATATATAGATATAGATATATAATTGCAATAATGAACTACAAATTATTATACCCCCGTTCTTTTTTTTTTC
TTTTTTTTAGTAATTTTTCTTTAGATTTATCGGAATACTTACTTTGGTGCTTCACCTTCGGCGGCAGCAG
GTGGCTGCTGTTGCTGATGTTGTTGTTGTTGTTGTTGGTCTTCAGCTTGACCGGACTCGGACATGTCTGA
AGTCCATAAGGTTAAATTGTCCCTTAGCAGTTGCATGATAAGTGTGCTATCTTTGTATGATTCTTCAGAC
AGAGTGTCCAACTCAGCAATAGCGTCGTCAAAAGCTTGCTTGGCCAAATGGCAGGCTTTGTCTGGAGAGT
TTTGAATTTCAGGAAGA
Features (pLannotate 1.2.2; 4 found; start..end, strand, type, name):
    150..965     +  CDS            KanR: aminoglycoside phosphotransferase; aph(3')-Ia; confers resistance to kanamycin in bacteria or G418 (Geneticin®) in eukaryotes
   1050..1638    +  rep_origin     ori: high-copy-number ColE1/pMB1/pBR322/pUC origin of replication
   1821..1864    +  CDS            lacI (fragment): lac repressor; lacI; The lac repressor binds to the lac operator to inhibit transcription in E. coli. This inhibition can be relieved by adding lactose or isopropyl-β-D-thiogalactopyranoside (IPTG).
   2282..2530    -  CDS            BMH1 (fragment): BMH1_YEAST - Experimental evidence at protein level: Swiss-Prot protein existence level 1. Involved in growth regulation. From Saccharomyces cerevisiae (strain ATCC 204508 / S288c) (Baker's yeast).
