[The description below was written by a language model from this plasmid's Addgene catalogue record and pLannotate feature annotations shown in this document.]
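Description:
pEM.P06L is a small (about 2.5 kb) part-donor plasmid from the Easy-MISE (Easy Modular Integrative fuSion-ready Expression) toolkit, a modular cloning system for building heterologous expression cassettes in Saccharomyces cerevisiae. It is built on the pGA-blue backbone and is classed as a yeast expression / synthetic biology vector, but the annotated sequence contains only bacterial maintenance functions: a high-copy ColE1/pUC-type origin of replication and a kanamycin resistance gene (aph(3')-Ia aminoglycoside phosphotransferase). No yeast origin, centromere, auxotrophic marker or integration arms are annotated, consistent with a plasmid that stores a single part in E. coli rather than being maintained in yeast itself.

The payload is the S. cerevisiae PDA1 promoter (pPDA1), stored so that it can be released with "EF" protruding ends, the overhangs that define where this promoter slots into a multi-part assembly. The depositor notes Golden Gate assembly as the cloning method, but the record does not state which type IIS enzyme is used or the overhang sequences. The promoter is not labelled as such in the automated feature table. The insert region instead carries a reverse-strand hit to a fragment of the yeast BMH1 coding sequence, which may reflect genomic sequence included with the cloned promoter fragment, though the record does not explain it. A very short lacI fragment is also annotated, probably a remnant of the backbone. The plasmid is typically used as a promoter module, combined with coding-sequence and terminator parts from the same toolkit to assemble yeast expression units.
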