Addgene plasmid #198651: pEM.P06L
Purpose: Easy-MISE toolkit pEM-plasmid containing PDA1 promoter with EF protruding ends
Depositing lab: Paola Branduardi. Depositing organization: Universita degli Studi di Milano-Bicocca. Publication: Easy Modular Integrative fuSion-ready Expression (Easy-MISE) Toolkit for Fast Engineering of Heterologous Productions in Saccharomyces cerevisiae. Maestroni L, Butti P, Milanesi R, Pagliari S, Campone L, Serra I, Branduardi P. ACS Synth Biol. 2023 Apr 14. doi: 10.1021/acssynbio.3c00015. PubMed 37058502.
Backbone
  Vector backbone: pGA-blue
  Backbone manufacturer: IndBioTech Lab
  Vector type: Yeast Expression, Synthetic Biology
Growth in bacteria
  Bacterial resistance: Kanamycin, 50 μg/mL
  Growth temperature: 37°C
  Growth strain: DH5alpha
  Copy number: High Copy
Gene/Insert
  Gene/Insert name: pPDA1
  Species: S. cerevisiae (budding yeast)
  Cloning method: Unknown
Terms and licenses: Academic/Nonprofit Terms; Industry Terms: Not Available to Industry
Depositor comments: Cloning Method: Goldon Gate Assembly
How to cite: pEM.P06L was a gift from Paola Branduardi (Addgene plasmid # 198651 ; http://n2t.net/addgene:198651 ; RRID:Addgene_198651)
